>Addgene plasmid #203866 | Tet-O-FUW-MAFB-P2A-mCherry | addgene full sequence | sequence record 403001 | Addgene NGS Result
TCGACGGATCGGGAGATCTCCCGATCCCCTATGGTGCACTCTCAGTACAATCTGCTCTGATGCCGCATAG
TTAAGCCAGTATCTGCTCCCTGCTTGTGTGTTGGAGGTCGCTGAGTAGTGCGCGAGCAAAATTTAAGCTA
CAACAAGGCAAGGCTTGACCGACAATTGCATGAAGAATCTGCTTAGGGTTAGGCGTTTTGCGCTGCTTCG
CGATGTACGGGCCAGATATACGCGTTGACATTGATTATTGACTAGTTATTAATAGTAATCAATTACGGGG
TCATTAGTTCATAGCCCATATATGGAGTTCCGCGTTACATAACTTACGGTAAATGGCCCGCCTGGCTGAC
CGCCCAACGACCCCCGCCCATTGACGTCAATAATGACGTATGTTCCCATAGTAACGCCAATAGGGACTTT
CCATTGACGTCAATGGGTGGAGTATTTACGGTAAACTGCCCACTTGGCAGTACATCAAGTGTATCATATG
CCAAGTACGCCCCCTATTGACGTCAATGACGGTAAATGGCCCGCCTGGCATTATGCCCAGTACATGACCT
TATGGGACTTTCCTACTTGGCAGTACATCTACGTATTAGTCATCGCTATTACCATGGTGATGCGGTTTTG
GCAGTACATCAATGGGCGTGGATAGCGGTTTGACTCACGGGGATTTCCAAGTCTCCACCCCATTGACGTC
AATGGGAGTTTGTTTTGGCACCAAAATCAACGGGACTTTCCAAAATGTCGTAACAACTCCGCCCCATTGA
CGCAAATGGGCGGTAGGCGTGTACGGTGGGAGGTCTATATAAGCAGCGCGTTTTGCCTGTACTGGGTCTC
TCTGGTTAGACCAGATCTGAGCCTGGGAGCTCTCTGGCTAACTAGGGAACCCACTGCTTAAGCCTCAATA
AAGCTTGCCTTGAGTGCTTCAAGTAGTGTGTGCCCGTCTGTTGTGTGACTCTGGTAACTAGAGATCCCTC
AGACCCTTTTAGTCAGTGTGGAAAATCTCTAGCAGTGGCGCCCGAACAGGGACTTGAAAGCGAAAGGGAA
ACCAGAGGAGCTCTCTCGACGCAGGACTCGGCTTGCTGAAGCGCGCACGGCAAGAGGCGAGGGGCGGCGA
CTGGTGAGTACGCCAAAAATTTTGACTAGCGGAGGCTAGAAGGAGAGAGATGGGTGCGAGAGCGTCAGTA
TTAAGCGGGGGAGAATTAGATCGCGATGGGAAAAAATTCGGTTAAGGCCAGGGGGAAAGAAAAAATATAA
ATTAAAACATATAGTATGGGCAAGCAGGGAGCTAGAACGATTCGCAGTTAATCCTGGCCTGTTAGAAACA
TCAGAAGGCTGTAGACAAATACTGGGACAGCTACAACCATCCCTTCAGACAGGATCAGAAGAACTTAGAT
CATTATATAATACAGTAGCAACCCTCTATTGTGTGCATCAAAGGATAGAGATAAAAGACACCAAGGAAGC
TTTAGACAAGATAGAGGAAGAGCAAAACAAAAGTAAGACCACCGCACAGCAAGCGGCCGCTGATCTTCAG
ACCTGGAGGAGGAGATATGAGGGACAATTGGAGAAGTGAATTATATAAATATAAAGTAGTAAAAATTGAA
CCATTAGGAGTAGCACCCACCAAGGCAAAGAGAAGAGTGGTGCAGAGAGAAAAAAGAGCAGTGGGAATAG
GAGCTTTGTTCCTTGGGTTCTTGGGAGCAGCAGGAAGCACTATGGGCGCAGCGTCAATGACGCTGACGGT
ACAGGCCAGACAATTATTGTCTGGTATAGTGCAGCAGCAGAACAATTTGCTGAGGGCTATTGAGGCGCAA
CAGCATCTGTTGCAACTCACAGTCTGGGGCATCAAGCAGCTCCAGGCAAGAATCCTGGCTGTGGAAAGAT
ACCTAAAGGATCAACAGCTCCTGGGGATTTGGGGTTGCTCTGGAAAACTCATTTGCACCACTGCTGTGCC
TTGGAATGCTAGTTGGAGTAATAAATCTCTGGAACAGATTTGGAATCACACGACCTGGATGGAGTGGGAC
AGAGAAATTAACAATTACACAAGCTTAATACACTCCTTAATTGAAGAATCGCAAAACCAGCAAGAAAAGA
ATGAACAAGAATTATTGGAATTAGATAAATGGGCAAGTTTGTGGAATTGGTTTAACATAACAAATTGGCT
GTGGTATATAAAATTATTCATAATGATAGTAGGAGGCTTGGTAGGTTTAAGAATAGTTTTTGCTGTACTT
TCTATAGTGAATAGAGTTAGGCAGGGATATTCACCATTATCGTTTCAGACCCACCTCCCAACCCCGAGGG
GACCCGACAGGCCCGAAGGAATAGAAGAAGAAGGTGGAGAGAGAGACAGAGACAGATCCATTCGATTAGT
GAACGGATCGGCACTGCGTGCGCCAATTCTGCAGACAAATGGCAGTATTCATCCACAATTTTAAAAGAAA
AGGGGGGATTGGGGGGTACAGTGCAGGGGAAAGAATAGTAGACATAATAGCAACAGACATACAAACTAAA
GAATTACAAAAACAAATTACAAAAATTCAAAATTTTCGGGTTTATTACAGGGACAGCAGAGATCCAGTTT
GGTTAGATCTCGAGTTTACCACTCCCTATCAGTGATAGAGAAAAGTGAAAGTCGAGTTTACCACTCCCTA
TCAGTGATAGAGAAAAGTGAAAGTCGAGTTTACCACTCCCTATCAGTGATAGAGAAAAGTGAAAGTCGAG
TTTACCACTCCCTATCAGTGATAGAGAAAAGTGAAAGTCGAGTTTACCACTCCCTATCAGTGATAGAGAA
AAGTGAAAGTCGAGTTTACCACTCCCTATCAGTGATAGAGAAAAGTGAAAGTCGAGTTTACCACTCCCTA
TCAGTGATAGAGAAAAGTGGAAGTCGAGCTCGGTACCCGGGTCGAGGTAGGCGTGTACGGTGGGAGGCCT
ATATAAGCAGAGCTCGTTTAGTGAACCGTCAGATCGCCTGGAGACGCCATCCACGCTGTTTTGACCTCCA
TAGAAGACACCGGGACCGATCCAGCCTCCGCGGCCCCGAATTCCGCCACCATGGCCGCGGAGCTGAGCAT
GGGGCCAGAGCTGCCCACCAGCCCGCTGGCCATGGAGTATGTCAACGACTTCGACCTGCTCAAGTTCGAC
GTGAAGAAGGAGCCACTGGGGCGCGCGGAGCGTCCGGGCAGGCCCTGCACACGCCTGCAGCCAGCCGGCT
CGGTGTCCTCCACACCGCTCAGCACTCCGTGTAGCTCCGTGCCCTCGTCGCCCAGCTTCAGCCCGACCGA
ACAGAAGACACACCTCGAGGATCTGTACTGGATGGCGAGCAACTACCAGCAGATGAACCCCGAGGCGCTC
AACCTGACGCCCGAGGACGCGGTGGAAGCGCTCATCGGCTCGCACCCAGTGCCACAGCCGCTGCAAAGCT
TCGACAGCTTTCGCGGCGCTCACCACCACCACCATCACCACCACCCTCACCCGCACCACGCGTACCCGGG
CGCCGGCGTGGCCCACGACGAGCTGGGCCCGCACGCTCACCCGCACCATCACCATCATCACCAAGCGTCG
CCGCCGCCGTCCAGCGCCGCCAGCCCGGCGCAACAGCTGCCCACTAGCCACCCCGGGCCCGGGCCGCACG
CGACGGCCTCGGCGACGGCGGCGGGCGGCAACGGCAGCGTGGAGGACCGCTTCTCCGACGACCAGCTCGT
GTCCATGTCCGTGCGCGAGCTGAACCGCCACCTGCGGGGCTTCACCAAGGACGAGGTGATCCGCCTGAAG
CAGAAGCGGCGGACCCTGAAGAACCGGGGCTACGCCCAGTCTTGCAGGTATAAACGCGTCCAGCAGAAGC
ACCACCTGGAGAATGAGAAGACGCAGCTCATTCAGCAGGTGGAGCAGCTTAAGCAGGAGGTGTCCCGGCT
GGCCCGCGAGAGAGACGCCTACAAGGTCAAGTGCGAGAAACTCGCCAACTCCGGCTTCAGGGAGGCGGGC
TCCACCAGCGACAGCCCCTCCTCTCCCGAGTTCTTTCTGACGCGTGAATTCGATGGATCCGGGGCCACCA
ACTTTTCCCTGCTGAAGCAGGCTGGCGACGTCGAGGAGAACCCTGGCCCTGGCTCCGGAGTGAGCAAGGG
CGAGGAGGATAACATGGCCATCATCAAGGAGTTCATGCGCTTCAAGGTGCACATGGAGGGCTCCGTGAAC
GGCCACGAGTTCGAGATCGAGGGCGAGGGCGAGGGCCGCCCCTACGAGGGCACCCAGACCGCCAAGCTGA
AGGTGACCAAGGGTGGCCCCCTGCCCTTCGCCTGGGACATCCTGTCCCCTCAGTTCATGTACGGCTCCAA
GGCCTACGTGAAGCACCCCGCCGACATCCCCGACTACTTGAAGCTGTCCTTCCCCGAGGGCTTCAAGTGG
GAGCGCGTGATGAACTTCGAGGACGGCGGCGTGGTGACCGTGACCCAGGACTCCTCCCTGCAGGACGGCG
AGTTCATCTACAAGGTGAAGCTGCGCGGCACCAACTTCCCCTCCGACGGCCCCGTAATGCAGAAGAAGAC
CATGGGCTGGGAGGCCTCCTCCGAGCGGATGTACCCCGAGGACGGCGCCCTGAAGGGCGAGATCAAGCAG
AGGCTGAAGCTGAAGGACGGCGGCCACTACGACGCTGAGGTCAAGACCACCTACAAGGCCAAGAAGCCCG
TGCAGCTGCCCGGCGCCTACAACGTCAACATCAAGTTGGACATCACCTCCCACAACGAGGACTACACCAT
CGTGGAACAGTACGAACGCGCCGAGGGCCGCCACTCCACCGGCGGCATGGACGAGCTGTACAAGTGAATC
TAGAACGCGTTAAGTCGACAATCAACCTCTGGATTACAAAATTTGTGAAAGATTGACTGGTATTCTTAAC
TATGTTGCTCCTTTTACGCTATGTGGATACGCTGCTTTAATGCCTTTGTATCATGCTATTGCTTCCCGTA
TGGCTTTCATTTTCTCCTCCTTGTATAAATCCTGGTTGCTGTCTCTTTATGAGGAGTTGTGGCCCGTTGT
CAGGCAACGTGGCGTGGTGTGCACTGTGTTTGCTGACGCAACCCCCACTGGTTGGGGCATTGCCACCACC
TGTCAGCTCCTTTCCGGGACTTTCGCTTTCCCCCTCCCTATTGCCACGGCGGAACTCATCGCCGCCTGCC
TTGCCCGCTGCTGGACAGGGGCTCGGCTGTTGGGCACTGACAATTCCGTGGTGTTGTCGGGGAAATCATC
GTCCTTTCCTTGGCTGCTCGCCTGTGTTGCCACCTGGATTCTGCGCGGGACGTCCTTCTGCTACGTCCCT
TCGGCCCTCAATCCAGCGGACCTTCCTTCCCGCGGCCTGCTGCCGGCTCTGCGGCCTCTTCCGCGTCTTC
GCCTTCGCCCTCAGACGAGTCGGATCTCCCTTTGGGCCGCTTCCCCGCATCGATACCGTCGACCTCGAGA
CCTAGAAAAACATGGAGCAATCACAAGTAGCAATACAGCAGCTACCAATGCTGATTGTGCCTGGCTAGAA
GCACAAGAGGAGGAGGAGGTGGGTTTTCCAGTCACACCTCAGGTACCTTTAAGACCAATGACTTACAAGG
CAGCTGTAGATCTTAGCCACTTTTTAAAAGAAAAGGGGGGACTGGAAGGGCTAATTCACTCCCAACGAAG
ACAAGATATCCTTGATCTGTGGATCTACCACACACAAGGCTACTTCCCTGATTGGCAGAACTACACACCA
GGGCCAGGGATCAGATATCCACTGACCTTTGGATGGTGCTACAAGGCTAGGTGTCTCATATTCCCTTGCA
TATATGTTGCGTCTAGCAGAACTAGTACCAGTTGAGCAAGAGAAGGTAGAAGAAGCCAATGAAGGAGAGA
ACACCCGCTTGTTACACCCTGTGAGCCTGCATGGGATGGATGACCCGGAGAGAGAAGTATTAGAGTGGAG
GTTTGACAGCCGCCTAGCATTTCATCACATGGCCCGAGAGCTGCATCCGGACTGTACTGGGTCTCTCTGG
TTAGACCAGATCTGAGCCTGGGAGCTCTCTGGCTAACTAGGGAACCCACTGCTTAAGCCTCAATAAAGCT
TGCCTTGAGTGCTTCAAGTAGTGTGTGCCCGTCTGTTGTGTGACTCTGGTAACTAGAGATCCCTCAGACC
CTTTTAGTCAGTGTGGAAAATCTCTAGCAGGGCCCGTTTAAACCCGCTGATCAGCCTCGACTGTGCCTTC
TAGTTGCCAGCCATCTGTTGTTTGCCCCTCCCCCGTGCCTTCCTTGACCCTGGAAGGTGCCACTCCCACT
GTCCTTTCCTAATAAAATGAGGAAATTGCATCGCATTGTCTGAGTAGGTGTCATTCTATTCTGGGGGGTG
GGGTGGGGCAGGACAGCAAGGGGGAGGATTGGGAAGACAATAGCAGGCATGCTGGGGATGCGGTGGGCTC
TATGGCTTCTGAGGCGGAAAGAACCAGCTGGGGCTCTAGGGGGTATCCCC
[124 nt withheld, positions 6491-6614]
C
[91 nt withheld, positions 6616-6706]
A
[49 nt withheld, positions 6708-6756]
CCTTTGACGTTGGAGTCCACGTTCTTT
[37 nt withheld, positions 6784-6820]
ACCCTATCTCGGTCTATTCTTTTGATTTATAAGGGATTTTGCCGATTTCGGCCTATTGGTTAAAAAATGA
GCTGATTTAACAAAAATTTAACGCGAATTAATTCTGTGGAATGTGTGTCAGTTAGGGTGTGGAAAGTCCC
CAGGCTCCCCAGCAGGCAGAAGTATGCAAAGCATGCATCTCAATTAGTCAGCAACCAGGTGTGGAAAGTC
CCCAGGCTCCCCAGCAGGCAGAAGTATGCAAAGCATGCATCTCAATTAGTCAGCAACCATAGTCCCGCCC
CTAACTCCGCCCATCCCGCCCCTAACTCCGCCCAGTTCCGCCCATTCTCCGCCCCATGGCTGACTAATTT
TTTTTATTTATGCAGAGGCCGAGGCCGCCTCTGCCTCTGAGCTATTCCAGAAGTAGTGAGGAGGCTTTTT
TGGAGGCCTAGGCTTTTGCAAAAAGCTCCCGGGAGCTTGTATATCCATTTTCGGATCTGATCAGCACGTG
TTGACAATTAATCATCGGCATAGTATATCGGCATAGTATAATACGACAAGGTGAGGAACTAAACCATGGC
CAAGTTGACCAGTGCCGTTCCGGTGCTCACCGCGCGCGACGTCGCCGGAGCGGTCGAGTTCTGGACCGAC
CGGCTCGGGTTCTCCCGGGACTTCGTGGAGGACGACTTCGCCGGTGTGGTCCGGGACGACGTGACCCTGT
TCATCAGCGCGGTCCAGGACCAGGTGGTGCCGGACAACACCCTGGCCTGGGTGTGGGTGCGCGGCCTGGA
CGAGCTGTACGCCGAGTGGTCGGAGGTCGTGTCCACGAACTTCCGGGACGCCTCCGGGCCGGCCATGACC
GAGATCGGCGAGCAGCCGTGGGGGCGGGAGTTCGCCCTGCGCGACCCGGCCGGCAACTGCGTGCACTTCG
TGGCCGAGGAGCAGGACTGACACGTGCTACGAGATTTCGATTCCACCGCCGCCTTCTATGAAAGGTTGGG
CTTCGGAATCGTTTTCCGGGACGCCGGCTGGATGATCCTCCAGCGCGGGGATCTCATGCTGGAGTTCTTC
GCCCACCCCAACTTGTTTATTGCAGCTTATAATGGTTACAAATAAAGCAATAGCATCACAAATTTCACAA
ATAAAGCATTTTTTTCACTGCATTCTAGTTGTGGTTTGTCCAAACTCATCAATGTATCTTATCATGTCTG
TATACCGTCGACCTCTAGCTAGAGCTTGGCGTAATCATGGTCATAGCTGTTTCCTGTGTGAAATTGTTAT
CCGCTCACAATTCCACACAACATACGAGCCGGAAGCATAAAGTGTAAAGCCTGGGGTGCCTAATGAGTGA
GCTAACTCACATTAATTGCGTTGCGCTCACTGCCCGCTTTCCAGTCGGGAAACCTGTCGTGCCAGCTGCA
TTAATGAATCGGCCAACGCGCGGGGAGAGGCGGTTTGCGTATTGGGCGCTCTTCCGCTTCCTCGCTCACT
GACTCGCTGCGCTCGGTCGTTCGGCTGCGGCGAGCGGTATCAGCTCACTCAAAGGCGGTAATACGGTTAT
CCACAGAATCAGGGGATAACGCAGGAAAGAACATGTGAGCAAAAGGCCAGCAAAAGGCCAGGAACCGTAA
AAAGGCCGCGTTGCTGGCGTTTTTCCATAGGCTCCGCCCCCCTGACGAGCATCACAAAAATCGACGCTCA
AGTCAGAGGTGGCGAAACCCGACAGGACTATAAAGATACCAGGCGTTTCCCCCTGGAAGCTCCCTCGTGC
GCTCTCCTGTTCCGACCCTGCCGCTTACCGGATACCTGTCCGCCTTTCTCCCTTCGGGAAGCGTGGCGCT
TTCTCATAGCTCACGCTGTAGGTATCTCAGTTCGGTGTAGGTCGTTCGCTCCAAGCTGGGCTGTGTGCAC
GAACCCCCCGTTCAGCCCGACCGCTGCGCCTTATCCGGTAACTATCGTCTTGAGTCCAACCCGGTAAGAC
ACGACTTATCGCCACTGGCAGCAGCCACTGGTAACAGGATTAGCAGAGCGAGGTATGTAGGCGGTGCTAC
AGAGTTCTTGAAGTGGTGGCCTAACTACGGCTACACTAGAAGAACAGTATTTGGTATCTGCGCTCTGCTG
AAGCCAGTTACCTTCGGAAAAAGAGTTGGTAGCTCTTGATCCGGCAAACAAACCACCGCTGGTAGCGGTG
GTTTTTTTGTTTGCAAGCAGCAGATTACGCGCAGAAAAAAAGGATCTCAAGAAGATCCTTTGATCTTTTC
TACGGGGTCTGACGCTCAGTGGAACGAAAACTCACGTTAAGGGATTTTGGTCATGAGATTATCAAAAAGG
ATCTTCACCTAGATCCTTTTAAATTAAAAATGAAGTTTTAAATCAATCTAAAGTATATATGAGTAAACTT
GGTCTGACAGTTACCAATGCTTAATCAGTGAGGCACCTATCTCAGCGATCTGTCTATTTCGTTCATCCAT
AGTTGCCTGACTCCCCGTCGTGTAGATAACTACGATACGGGAGGGCTTACCATCTGGCCCCAGTGCTGCA
ATGATACCGCGAGACCCACGCTCACCGGCTCCAGATTTATCAGCAATAAACCAGCCAGCCGGAAGGGCCG
AGCGCAGAAGTGGTCCTGCAACTTTATCCGCCTCCATCCAGTCTATTAATTGTTGCCGGGAAGCTAGAGT
AAGTAGTTCGCCAGTTAATAGTTTGCGCAACGTTGTTGCCATTGCTACAGGCATCGTGGTGTCACGCTCG
TCGTTTGGTATGGCTTCATTCAGCTCCGGTTCCCAACGATCAAGGCGAGTTACATGATCCCCCATGTTGT
GCAAAAAAGCGGTTAGCTCCTTCGGTCCTCCGATCGTTGTCAGAAGTAAGTTGGCCGCAGTGTTATCACT
CATGGTTATGGCAGCACTGCATAATTCTCTTACTGTCATGCCATCCGTAAGATGCTTTTCTGTGACTGGT
GAGTACTCAACCAAGTCATTCTGAGAATAGTGTATGCGGCGACCGAGTTGCTCTTGCCCGGCGTCAATAC
GGGATAATACCGCGCCACATAGCAGAACTTTAAAAGTGCTCATCATTGGAAAACGTTCTTCGGGGCGAAA
ACTCTCAAGGATCTTACCGCTGTTGAGATCCAGTTCGATGTAACCCACTCGTGCACCCAACTGATCTTCA
GCATCTTTTACTTTTACCAGCGTTTCTGGGTGAGCAAAAACAGGAAGGCAAAATGCCGCAAAAAAGGGAA
TAAGGGCGACACGGAAATGTTGAATACTCATACTCTTCCTTTTTCAATATTATTGAAGCATTTATCAGGG
TTATTGTCTCATGAGCGGATACATATTTGAATGTATTTAGAAAAATAAACAAATAGGGGTTCCGCGCACA
TTTCCCCGAAAAGTGCCACCTGACG
Features (pLannotate 1.2.2; 33 found; start..end, strand, type, name):
     30..82      -  misc_feature   bom (fragment): basis of mobility region from pBR322
    237..616     +  enhancer       CMV enhancer: human cytomegalovirus immediate early enhancer
    617..816     +  promoter       CMV promoter: human cytomegalovirus (CMV) immediate early promoter
    834..1014    +  LTR            5' LTR (truncated): truncated 5' long terminal repeat (LTR) from HIV-1
   1061..1186    +  misc_feature   HIV-1 Ψ: packaging signal of human immunodeficiency virus type 1
   1170..1533    +  CDS            HIV-1 gag (fragment): gag protein from human immunodeficiency virus 1; gag
   1679..1912    +  misc_feature   RRE: The Rev response element (RRE) of HIV-1 allows for Rev-dependent mRNA export from the nucleus to the cytoplasm.
   2289..2389    +  CDS            Rev (fragment): human immunodeficiency virus 1 (HIV-1) Rev protein; rev; enhances nuclear export of unspliced and incompletely spliced viral mRNAs
   2439..2556    +  misc_feature   cPPT/CTS: central polypurine tract and central termination sequence of HIV-1
   2613..2883    +  protein_bind   tetracycline response element: contains seven copies of the tetracycline operator tetO tetracycline repressor TetR
   2894..2911    +  misc_feature   MCS (fragment): pUC18/19 multiple cloning site
   2916..2954    +  promoter       minimal CMV promoter: human cytomegalovirus (CMV) immediate early promoter
   3061..4029    +  CDS            MAFB: MAFB_HUMAN - Also known as KRML. Experimental evidence at protein level: Swiss-Prot protein existence level 1. Acts as a transcriptional activator or repressor (PubMed:27181683). Plays a pivotal role in regulating lineage-specific hematopoiesis by repressing ETS1-mediated transcription of erythroid- specific genes in myeloid cells. Required for monocytic, macrophage, osteoclast, podocyte and islet beta cell differentiation. Involved in renal tubule survival and F4/80 maturation. Activates the insulin and glucagon promoters. Together with PAX6, transactivates weakly the glucagon gene promoter t
   4120..4824    +  CDS            mCherry: mCherry is a basic (constitutively fluorescent) red fluorescent protein published in 2004, derived from Discosoma sp.. It is reported to be a very rapidly-maturing monomer with low acid sensitivity.
   4850..5438    +  misc_feature   WPRE: woodchuck hepatitis virus posttranscriptional regulatory element
   5423..5785    +  CDS            nef (fragment): NEF_HV1LA - Experimental evidence at protein level: Swiss-Prot protein existence level 1. Extracellular Nef protein targets CD4(+) T-lymphocytes for apoptosis by interacting with CXCR4 surface receptors. From Human immunodeficiency virus type 1 group M subtype B (isolate Lai) (HIV-1).
   5832..6001    +  LTR            5' LTR (fragment): 5' long terminal repeat (LTR) from HIV-1
   6009..6189    +  LTR            5' LTR (truncated): truncated 5' long terminal repeat (LTR) from HIV-1
   6221..6445    +  polyA_signal   bGH poly(A) signal: bovine growth hormone polyadenylation signal
   6449..6470    +  promoter       SV40 promoter (fragment): SV40 enhancer and early promoter
   6491..6919    +  rep_origin     f1 ori (sequence partly withheld): f1 bacteriophage origin of replication; arrow indicates direction of (+) strand synthesis
   6933..7262    +  promoter       SV40 promoter: SV40 enhancer and early promoter
   7310..7357    +  promoter       EM7 promoter: synthetic bacterial promoter&nbsp
   7376..7750    +  CDS            BleoR: antibiotic-binding protein; Sh ble from Streptoalloteichus hindustanus; confers resistance to bleomycin, phleomycin, and Zeocin™
   7760..7885    +  CDS            ble (fragment): BLE_KLEPN - Experimental evidence at protein level: Swiss-Prot protein existence level 1. Binding protein with a strong affinity to the bleomycin family of antibiotics. Binds to CL990; an antimitotic-antibiotic compound. From Klebsiella pneumoniae.
   7880..8001    +  polyA_signal   SV40 poly(A) signal: SV40 polyadenylation signal
   8074..8090    -  protein_bind   lac operator: The lac repressor binds to the lac operator to inhibit transcription in E. coli. This inhibition can be relieved by adding lactose or isopropyl-β-D-thiogalactopyranoside (IPTG). lac repressor encoded by lacI
   8098..8128    -  promoter       lac promoter: promoter for the E. coli lac operon
   8143..8164    -  protein_bind   CAP binding site: CAP binding activates transcription in the presence of cAMP. E. coli catabolite activator protein
   8177..8269    -  CDS            lacI (fragment): lac repressor; lacI; The lac repressor binds to the lac operator to inhibit transcription in E. coli. This inhibition can be relieved by adding lactose or isopropyl-β-D-thiogalactopyranoside (IPTG).
   8452..9040    -  rep_origin     ori: high-copy-number ColE1/pMB1/pBR322/pUC origin of replication
   9211..10071   -  CDS            AmpR: β-lactamase; bla; confers resistance to ampicillin, carbenicillin, and related antibiotics
  10072..10176   -  promoter       AmpR promoter: bla
