[The description below was written by a language model from this plasmid's Addgene catalogue record and pLannotate feature annotations shown in this document.]
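Description:
Tet-O-FUW-MAFB-P2A-mCherry is a 10.2 kb HIV-1-based lentiviral transfer plasmid built on the Tet-O-FUW backbone for doxycycline/tetracycline-inducible expression of human MAFB in mammalian cells. It is propagated in E. coli through a high-copy ColE1/pUC-type origin with ampicillin selection (AmpR under its own promoter). The backbone also carries an f1 origin and an SV40/EM7-driven BleoR (Zeocin resistance) cassette. This cassette lies outside the LTR-flanked region, so it would not be transferred with the packaged viral genome.

Viral genomic RNA is transcribed from a CMV enhancer/promoter fused to a truncated 5' LTR. It includes the Ψ packaging signal with a gag fragment, the RRE for Rev-dependent nuclear export, and the cPPT/CTS element. The internal expression cassette consists of a tetracycline response element with seven tetO copies upstream of a minimal CMV promoter, so transcription depends on a tetracycline-controlled transactivator, which this plasmid does not encode and which must be supplied separately. This promoter drives the MAFB coding sequence, joined by a P2A self-cleaving peptide (named in the record but not annotated in the feature table) to mCherry. MAFB and the red fluorescent reporter are therefore produced as separate proteins from one transcript. A WPRE follows to enhance transcript expression, ahead of the 3' LTR and a bGH polyadenylation signal.

The catalogue entry states that an ORF-specific barcode lies close to the 3' LTR. It is not annotated in the table, but the placement suggests ORF identification in pooled overexpression experiments. The associated publication concerns master regulators of tumor-infiltrating regulatory T cells, and MAFB is a transcription factor.
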