Addgene plasmid #203866: Tet-O-FUW-MAFB-P2A-mCherry
Purpose: Tet-inducible lentiviral plasmid expressing MAFB-P2A-mCherry, with ORF specific barcode close to 3'LTR site
Depositing lab: Andrea Califano. Depositing organization: Columbia University. Publication: Systematic elucidation and pharmacological targeting of tumor-infiltrating regulatory T cell master regulators. Obradovic A, Ager C, Turunen M, Nirschl T, Khosravi-Maharlooei M, Iuga A, Jackson CM, Yegnasubramanian S, Tomassoni L, Fernandez EC, McCann P, Rogava M, DeMarzo AM, Kochel CM, Allaf M, Bivalacqua T, Lim M, Realubit R, Karan C, Drake CG, Califano A. Cancer Cell. 2023 May 8;41(5):933-949.e11. doi: 10.1016/j.ccell.2023.04.003. Epub 2023 Apr 27. PubMed 37116491.
Backbone
  Vector backbone: Tet-O-FUW
  Vector type: Mammalian Expression
Growth in bacteria
  Bacterial resistance: Ampicillin, 100 μg/mL
  Growth temperature: 30°C
  Growth strain: NEB Stable
  Copy number: High Copy
Gene/Insert
  Gene/Insert name: MAFB
  Species: H. sapiens (human)
  Entrez Gene: MAFB (a.k.a. DURS3, KRML, MCTO)
  Cloning method: Restriction Enzyme; 5′ cloning site unknown (unknown if destroyed)
Terms and licenses: Academic/Nonprofit Terms; Industry Terms: Not Available to Industry
How to cite: Tet-O-FUW-MAFB-P2A-mCherry was a gift from Andrea Califano (Addgene plasmid # 203866 ; http://n2t.net/addgene:203866 ; RRID:Addgene_203866)
